>Addgene plasmid #63276 | pFusX1-58 | depositor partial sequence | sequence record 105070 | pFusX1_TGC
AGTCTTAAGCGTCTCCCCCTGAACCTGACCCCGGACCAAGTGGTGGCTATCGCCAGCAACGGTGGCGGCA
AGCAAGCGCTCGAAACGGTGCAGCGGCTGTTGCCGGTGCTGTGCCAGGACCATGGCCTGACCCCGGACCA
AGTGGTGGCTATCGCCAGCAACAATGGCGGCAAGCAAGCGCTCGAAACGGTGCAGCGGCTGTTGCCGGTG
CTGTGCCAGGACCATGGCCTGACTCCGGACCAAGTGGTGGCTATCGCCAGCCACGATGGCGGCAAGCAAG
CGCTCGAAACGGTGCAGCGGCTGTTGCCGGTGCTGTGCCAGGACCATGGCCTGACGAGACGTC
