>Addgene plasmid #63276 | pFusX1-58 | depositor partial sequence | sequence record 105071 | FusX1
CGTCTCCCCCTGACCCCGGACCAAGTGGTGGCTATCGAGACCGGCGCCGCTACGGGCGCGTCCCATTCGC
CATTCAGGCTGCGCAACTGTTGGGAAGGGCGATCGGTGCGGGCTCTTCGCTATTACGCCAGCTGGCGAAA
GGGGGATGTGCTGCAAGGCGATTAAGTTGGGAACGCCAGGGTTTTCCCAGTCACGACGTTGTAAAACGAC
GGCCAGTGAGCGCGCGTAATCGACTCACTATAGGGCGAATTGGGTACCGGGCCCCCCCTCGAGGTCCTCC
AGCTTTTGTTCCCTTTAGTGAGGGTTAATTGCGCGCTTGGCGTAATCATGGTCATAGCTGTTTCCTGTGT
GAAATTGTTATCCGCTCACAATTCCACACAACATACGAGCCGGAAGCATAAAGTGTAAAGCCTGGGGTGC
CTAATGAGTGAGCTAACTCACATTAATTGCGTTGCGCTCACTGCCCGCTTTCCACCGGTGGTCTCTGGCG
GCAAGCAAGCGCTCGAAACGGTGCAGCGGCTGTTGCCGGTGCTGTGCCAGGACCATGGCCTGACGAGACG
TCTAGACCAGCCAGGACAGAAATGCCTCGACTTCGCTGCTACCCAAGGTTGCCGGGTGACGCACACCGTG
GAAACGGATGAAGGCACGAACCCAGTGGACATAAGCCTGTTCGGTTCGTAAGCTGTAATGCAAGTAGCGT
ATGCGCTCACGCAACTGGTCCAGAACCTTGACCGAACGCAGCGGTGGTAACGGCGCAGTGGCGGTTTTCA
TGGCTTGTTATGACTGTTTTTTTGGGGTACAGTCTATGCCTCGGGCATCCAAGCAGCAAGCGCGTTACGC
CGTGGGTCGATGTTTGATGTTATGGAGCAGCAACGATGTTACGCAGCAGGGCAGTCGCCCTAAAACAAAG
TTAAACATTATGAGGGAAGCGGTGATCGCCGAAGTATCGACTCAACTATCAGAGGTAGTTGGCGTCATCG
AGCGCCATCTCGAACCGACGTTGCTGGCCGTACATTTGTACGGCTCCGCAGTGGATGGCGGCCTGAAGCC
ACACAGTGATATTGATTTGCTGGTTACGGTGACCGTAAGGCTTGATGAAACAACGCGGCGAGCTTTGATC
AACGACCTTTTGGAAACTTCGGCTTCCCCTGGAGAGAGCGAGATTCTCCGCGCTGTAGAAGTCACCATTG
TTGTGCACGACGACATCATTCCGTGGCGTTATCCAGCTAAGCGCGAACTGCAATTTGGAGAATGGCAGCG
CAATGACATTCTTGCAGGTATCTTCGAGCCAGCCACGATCGACATTGATCTGGCTATCTTGCTGACAAAA
GCAAGAGAACATAGCGTTGCCTTGGTAGGTCCAGCGGCGGAGGAACTCTTTGATCCGGTTCCTGAACAGG
ATCTATTTGAGGCGCTAAATGAAACCTTAACGCTATGGAACTCGCCGCCCGACTGGGCTGGCGATGAGCG
AAATGTAGTGCTTACGTTGTCCCGCATTTGGTACAGCGCAGTAACCGGCAAAATCGCGCCGAAGGATGTC
GCTGCCGACTGGGCAATGGAGCGCCTGCCGGCCCAGTATCAGCCCGTCATACTTGAAGCTAGACAGGCTT
ATCTTGGACAAGAAGAAGATCGCTTGGCCTCGCGCGCAGATCAGTTGGAAGAATTTGTCCACTACGTGAA
AGGCGAGATCACCAAGGTAGTCGGCAAATAACCCTCGAGCCACCCATGACCAAAATCCCTTAACGTGAGT
TACGCGTCGTTCCACTGAGCGTCAGACCCCGTAGAAAAGATCAAAGGATCTTCTTGAGATCCTTTTTTTC
TGCGCGTAATCTGCTGCTTGCAAACAAAAAAACCACCGCTACCAGCGGTGGTTTGTTTGCCGGATCAAGA
GCTACCAACTCTTTTTCCGAAGGTAACTGGCTTCAGCAGAGCGCAGATACCAAATACTGTCCTTCTAGTG
TAGCCGTAGTTAGGCCACCACTTCAAGAACTCTGTAGCACCGCCTACATACCTCGCTCTGCTAATCCTGT
TACCAGTGGCTGCTGCCAGTGGCGATAAGTCGTGTCTTACCGGGTTGGACTCAAGACGATAGTTACCGGA
TAAGGCGCAGCGGTCGGGCTGAACGGGGGGTTCGTGCACACAGCCCAGCTTGGAGCGAACGACCTACACC
GAACTGAGATACCTACAGCGTGAGCATTGAGAAAGCGCCACGCTTCCCGAAGGGAGAAAGGCGGACAGGT
ATCCGGTAAGCGGCAGGGTCGGAACAGGAGAGCGCACGAGGGAGCTTCCAGGGGGAAACGCCTGGTATCT
TTATAGTCCTGTCGGGTTTCGCCACCTCTGACTTGAGCGTCGATTTTTGTGATGCTCGTCAGGGGGGCGG
AGCCTATGGAAAAACGCCAGCAACGCGGCCTTTTTACGGTTCCTGGCCTTTTGCTGGCCTTTTGCTCACA
TGTTCTTTCCTGCGTTATCCCCTGATTCTGTGGATAACCGTATTACCGCCTTTGAGTGAGCTGATACCGC
TCGCCGCAGCCGAACGACCGAGCGCAGCGAGTCAGTGAGCGAGGAAGCGGAAGAGCGCCCAATACGCAAA
CCGCCTCTCCCCGCGCGTTGGCCGATTCATTAATGCAGCTGGCACGACAGGTTTCCCGACTGGAAAGCGG
GCAGTGAGCGCAACGCAATTAATACGCGTACCGCTAGCCAGGAAGAGTTTGTAGAAACGCAAAAAGGCCA
TCCGTCAGGATGGCCTTCTGCTTAGTTTGATGCCTGGCAGTTTATGGCGGGCGTCCTGCCCGCCACCCTC
CGGGCCGTTGCTTCACAACGTTCAAATCCGCTCCCGGCGGATTTGTCCTACTCAGGAGAGCGTTCACCGA
CAAACAACAGATAAAACGAAAGGCCCAGTCTTCCGACTGAGCCTTTCGTTTTATTTGATGCCTGGCAGTT
CCCTACTCTCGCGTTAACGCTAGCATGGATGTTTTCCCAGTCACGACGTTGTAAAACGACGGCCAGTCTT
AAG
