>Addgene plasmid #63276 | pFusX1-58 | addgene partial sequence | sequence record 111127 | pCR8_R1 5'-cgaaccgaacaggcttatgt-3'
CGTCACCCGGCAACCTTGGGTAGCAGCGAAGTCGAGGCATTTCTGTCCTGGCTGGTCTAGACGTCTCGTC
AGGCCATGGTCCTGGCACAGCACCGGCAACAGCCGCTGCACCGTTTCGAGCGCTTGCTTGCCGCCATCGT
GGCTGGCGATAGCCACCACTTGGTCCGGAGTCAGGCCATGGTCCTGGCACAGCACCGGCAACAGCCGCTG
CACCGTTTCGAGCGCTTGCTTGCCGCCATTGTTGCTGGCGATAGCCACCACTTGGTCCGGGGTCAGGCCA
TGGTCCTGGCACAGCACCGGCAACAGCCGCTGCACCGTTTCGAGCGCTTGCTTGCCGCCACCGTTGCTGG
CGATAGCCACCACTTGGTCCGGGGTCAGGTTCAGGGGGAGACGCTTAAGACTGGCCGTCGTTTTACAACG
TCGTGACTGGGAAAACATCCATGCTAGCGTTAACGCGAGAGTAGGGAACTGCCAGGCATCAAATAAAACG
AAAGGCTCAGTCGGAAGACTGGGCCTTTCGTTTTATCTGTTGTTTGTCGGTGAACGCTCTCCTGAGTAGG
ACAAATCCGCCGGGAGCGGATTTGAACGTTGTGAAGCAACGGCCCGGAAGGGG
