[The description below was written by a language model from this plasmid's Addgene catalogue record.]
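Description:
pFusX1-58 is a library component plasmid from the FusX system, a rapid one-step method for assembling TALE repeat arrays. It is built on the FusX1 backbone (about 3 kb without the insert), is classed as a TALEN assembly vector, and is maintained in E. coli as a high-copy plasmid under spectinomycin selection. The record does not include a feature table, so the origin of replication and other backbone elements are not stated.

The insert is a synthetic, preassembled trimer of TALE repeats carrying the repeat-variable diresidues (RVDs) NG, NN and HD. Under the standard TALE code, NG recognises T, NN recognises G, and HD recognises C, which matches the alternate insert name X1_TGC. This trimer occupies RVD positions 1 to 3 of the final array, so the plasmid specifies the first three bases of a chosen target sequence. The trimer was cloned using BsaI sites at both ends, and both sites were destroyed in the process, as is typical of Golden Gate-style cloning with type IIS enzymes that cut outside their recognition sequence.

In use, this plasmid would be picked from the FusX1 set when the target site begins with TGC, then combined with trimer plasmids covering the later positions and a receiver vector to generate a full-length TALE DNA-binding domain, for example as part of a TALEN for genome editing. It carries no stated promoter or expression elements for the insert and serves as a cloning intermediate rather than an expression construct. The details of the downstream assembly partners are not given in the record.
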