Addgene plasmid #63276: pFusX1-58
Purpose: Encodes RVD positions 1-3 in TALEN assembly
Depositing lab: Stephen Ekker. Depositing organization: Mayo Foundation for Medical Education and Research. Publication: FusX: A rapid one-step TALE assembly system for genome science. Ma AC, McNulty MS, Tanya PL, Jarryd CM, Martinez-Galvez G, Argue DP, Lee HB, Urban MD, Bullard CE, Blackburn PR, Man TK, Clark KJ, Ekker SC. Hum Gene Ther. 2016 Jun;27(6):451-63. doi: 10.1089/hum.2015.172 PubMed 26854857.
Backbone
  Vector backbone: FusX1
  Backbone size w/o insert (bp): 3013
  Vector type: TALEN
Growth in bacteria
  Bacterial resistance: Spectinomycin, 50 μg/mL
  Growth temperature: 37°C
  Growth strain: DH5alpha
  Copy number: High Copy
Gene/Insert
  Gene/Insert name: NG NN HD (alt name: X1_TGC)
  Species: Synthetic
  Mutation: none
  Cloning method: Restriction Enzyme; 5′ cloning site BsaI (destroyed during cloning); 3′ cloning site BsaI (destroyed during cloning)
  Sequencing primers: 5′ pCR8_F1; 3′ pCR8_R1
Terms and licenses: Academic/Nonprofit Terms; Industry Terms: Not Available to Industry
How to cite: pFusX1-58 was a gift from Stephen Ekker (Addgene plasmid # 63276 ; http://n2t.net/addgene:63276 ; RRID:Addgene_63276)
